Addgene plasmid #118423: pDRF1-GW mCherry-T2A-mTurquoise2
Purpose: Produces equimolar expression of mCherry and mTq2
Depositing lab: Bas Teusink. Depositing organization: Vrije Universiteit Amsterdam. Publication: In vivo characterisation of fluorescent proteins in budding yeast. Botman D, de Groot DH, Schmidt P, Goedhart J, Teusink B. Sci Rep. 2019 Feb 19;9(1):2234. doi: 10.1038/s41598-019-38913-z. PubMed 30783202.
Backbone
  Vector backbone: pDRF1-GW
  Vector type: Yeast Expression
  Selectable markers: URA3
Growth in bacteria
  Bacterial resistance: Ampicillin, 100 μg/mL
  Growth temperature: 37°C
  Growth strain: DH5alpha
  Copy number: High Copy
Gene/Insert
  Gene/Insert name: mCherry-T2A-mTq2
  Species: Synthetic
  Cloning method: Restriction Enzyme; 5′ cloning site unknown (unknown if destroyed); 3′ cloning site unknown (unknown if destroyed)
  Sequencing primers: 5′ AACAATCGTTAATAATTAATTAATTGG; 3′ GAGTCACTTTAAAATTTGTATACAC
Terms and licenses: Academic/Nonprofit Terms; Industry Terms: Not Available to Industry
How to cite: pDRF1-GW mCherry-T2A-mTurquoise2 was a gift from Bas Teusink (Addgene plasmid # 118423 ; http://n2t.net/addgene:118423 ; RRID:Addgene_118423)
