[The description below was written by a language model from this plasmid's Addgene catalogue record and pLannotate feature annotations shown in this document.]
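Description:
pDRF1-GW mCherry-T2A-mTurquoise2 is an 8,475 nt yeast expression plasmid built on the pDRF1-GW backbone, a Gateway-compatible E. coli/Saccharomyces cerevisiae shuttle vector. In yeast it is maintained episomally through the 2μ origin of replication and selected by URA3, which complements uracil auxotrophy and can be counterselected with 5-FOA. In bacteria it replicates from a high-copy ColE1/pUC-type origin under ampicillin selection (AmpR). An f1 origin and leftover lac promoter/operator, lacZα and lacI fragments are cloning-vector remnants of the backbone.

The payload is a synthetic bicistronic open reading frame flanked by attB1 and attB2 sites, in which mCherry (a fast-maturing monomeric red fluorescent protein) is followed by mTurquoise2 (an enhanced monomeric cyan fluorescent protein). The T2A peptide named in the insert is not annotated separately, but the short gap between the two coding sequences is where it would be expected to lie. A 2A sequence causes ribosomal skipping during translation, so a single transcript yields two separate proteins in roughly equal amounts, matching the stated purpose of equimolar expression of mCherry and mTurquoise2. Transcription ends at the ADH1 terminator downstream of the cassette. The promoter driving the insert is not named in the record: the region upstream of attB1 is annotated only with small fragments of yeast genomic sequence.

The associated study characterised fluorescent proteins in vivo in budding yeast. A fixed-stoichiometry pair of this kind lets one fluorophore serve as an internal expression reference for the other, for example when comparing brightness.
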