Features (pLannotate 1.2.2; 26 found; start..end, strand, type, name):
      3..257     -  CDS            BRP1 (fragment): BRP1_YEAST - Protein predicted: Swiss-Prot protein existence level 4. From Saccharomyces cerevisiae (strain ATCC 204508 / S288c) (Baker's yeast).
    359..375     -  promoter       ARG4 promoter (fragment): S. cerevisiae ARG4
    480..563     +  CDS            YG007_YEAST: Protein predicted: Swiss-Prot protein existence level 4. From Saccharomyces cerevisiae (strain ATCC 204508 / S288c) (Baker's yeast).
    800..824     +  protein_bind   attB1: mutant version of attB; recombination site for the Gateway® BP reaction BP Clonase™
    847..1554    +  CDS            mCherry: mCherry is a basic (constitutively fluorescent) red fluorescent protein published in 2004, derived from Discosoma sp.. It is reported to be a very rapidly-maturing monomer with low acid sensitivity.
   1636..2355    +  CDS            mTurquoise2: enhanced monomeric variant of CFP (Goedhart et al., 2012) mammalian codon-optimized
   2365..2389    -  protein_bind   attB2: mutant version of attB; recombination site for the Gateway® BP reaction BP Clonase™
   2417..2443    +  misc_feature   MCS (fragment): pBluescript multiple cloning site
   2452..2470    -  promoter       T7 promoter: promoter for bacteriophage T7 RNA polymerase
   2471..2614    +  CDS            ADH1 (fragment): ADH1_YEAST - Also known as ADC1. Experimental evidence at protein level: Swiss-Prot protein existence level 1. This isozyme preferentially catalyzes the conversion of primary unbranched alcohols to their corresponding aldehydes. Also shows activity toward secondary alcohols. From Saccharomyces cerevisiae (strain ATCC 204508 / S288c) (Baker's yeast).
   2618..2805    +  terminator     ADH1 terminator: S. cerevisiae ADH1; transcription terminator for the S. cerevisiae alcohol dehydrogenase 1 (ADH1) gene
   2813..2970    +  CDS            lacZα (fragment): LacZα fragment of β-galactosidase; lacZ fragment
   2976..3027    -  misc_feature   bom (fragment): basis of mobility region from pBR322
   3032..3115    +  CDS            RAF1 (fragment): RAF_YEAST - Experimental evidence at transcript level: Swiss-Prot protein existence level 2. Antagonizes transcriptional repression of recombinase FLP by REP1-REP2. May play a role in plasmid partitioning. From Saccharomyces cerevisiae (strain ATCC 204508 / S288c) (Baker's yeast).
   3269..4615    -  rep_origin     2μ ori: yeast 2μ plasmid origin of replication
   4620..4636    -  promoter       tet promoter (fragment): E. coli promoter for tetracycline efflux protein gene
   4726..5529    -  CDS            URA3: orotidine-5'-phosphate decarboxylase, required for uracil biosynthesis; S. cerevisiae URA3; yeast auxotrophic marker, counterselectable with 5-fluoroorotic acid (5-FOA)
   5530..5745    -  promoter       URA3 promoter: S. cerevisiae URA3
   5856..5960    +  promoter       AmpR promoter: bla
   5961..6821    +  CDS            AmpR: β-lactamase; bla; confers resistance to ampicillin, carbenicillin, and related antibiotics
   6992..7580    +  rep_origin     ori: high-copy-number ColE1/pMB1/pBR322/pUC origin of replication
   7763..7855    +  CDS            lacI (fragment): lac repressor; lacI; The lac repressor binds to the lac operator to inhibit transcription in E. coli. This inhibition can be relieved by adding lactose or isopropyl-β-D-thiogalactopyranoside (IPTG).
   7868..7889    +  protein_bind   CAP binding site: CAP binding activates transcription in the presence of cAMP. E. coli catabolite activator protein
   7904..7934    +  promoter       lac promoter: promoter for the E. coli lac operon
   7942..7958    +  protein_bind   lac operator: The lac repressor binds to the lac operator to inhibit transcription in E. coli. This inhibition can be relieved by adding lactose or isopropyl-β-D-thiogalactopyranoside (IPTG). lac repressor encoded by lacI
   8039..8467    -  rep_origin     f1 ori (sequence partly withheld): f1 bacteriophage origin of replication; arrow indicates direction of (+) strand synthesis
>Addgene plasmid #118423 | pDRF1-GW mCherry-T2A-mTurquoise2 | depositor full sequence | sequence record 223782 | pDRF1-GW mCherry-T2A-mTurquoise2 sequence 8475 bps
CAAGCTTCCTGAAACGGAGAAACATAAACAGGCATTGCTGGGATCACCCATACATCACTCTGTTTTGCCT
GACCTTTTCCGGTAATTTGAAAACAAACCCGGTCTCGAAGCGGAGATCCGGCGATAATTACCGCAGAAAT
AAACCCATACACGAGACGTAGAACCAGCCGCACATGGCCGGAGAAACTCCTGCGAGAATTTCGTAAACTC
GCGCGCATTGCATCTGTATTTCCTAATGCGGCACTTCCAGGCCTCGATCGAGACCGTTTATCCATTGCTT
TTTTGTTGTCTTTTTCCCTCGTTCACAGAAAGTCTGAAGAAGCTATAGTAGAACTATGAGCTTTTTTTGT
TTCTGTTTTCCTTTTTTTTTTTTTTACCTCTGTGGAAATTGTTACTCTCACACTCTTTAGTTCGTTTGTT
TGTTTTGTTTATTCCAATTATGACCGGTGACGAAACGTGGTCGATGGTGGGTACCGCTTATGCTCCCCTC
CATTAGTTTCGATTATATAAAAAGGCCAAATATTGTATTATTTTCAAATGTCCTATCATTATCGTCTAAC
ATCTAATTTCTCTTAAATTTTTTCTCTTTCTTTCCTATAACACCAATAGTGAAAATCTTTTTTTCTTCTA
TATCTACAAAAACTTTTTTTTTCTATCAACCTCGTTGATAAATTTTTTCTTTAACAATCGTTAATAATTA
ATTAATTGGAAAATAACCATTTTTTCTCTCTTTTATACACACATTCAAAAGAAAGAAAAAAAATATACCC
CAGCCTCGACTAGTGAATTCGCGGCCATCACAAGTTTGTACAAAAAAGCAGGCTGCTAGCGCTACCGGTC
GCCACCATGGTGAGCAAGGGCGAGGAGGATAACATGGCCATCATCAAGGAGTTCATGCGCTTCAAGGTGC
ACATGGAGGGCTCCGTGAACGGCCACGAGTTCGAGATCGAGGGCGAGGGCGAGGGCCGCCCCTACGAGGG
CACCCAGACCGCCAAGCTGAAGGTGACCAAGGGTGGCCCCCTGCCCTTCGCCTGGGACATCCTGTCCCCT
CAGTTCATGTACGGCTCCAAGGCCTACGTGAAGCACCCCGCCGACATCCCCGACTACTTGAAGCTGTCCT
TCCCCGAGGGCTTCAAGTGGGAGCGCGTGATGAACTTCGAGGACGGCGGCGTGGTGACCGTGACCCAGGA
CTCCTCCCTGCAGGACGGCGAGTTCATCTACAAGGTGAAGCTGCGCGGCACCAACTTCCCCTCCGACGGC
CCCGTAATGCAGAAGAAGACCATGGGCTGGGAGGCCTCCTCCGAGCGGATGTACCCCGAGGACGGCGCCC
TGAAGGGCGAGATCAAGCAGAGGCTGAAGCTGAAGGACGGCGGCCACTACGACGCTGAGGTCAAGACCAC
CTACAAGGCCAAGAAGCCCGTGCAGCTGCCCGGCGCCTACAACGTCAACATCAAGTTGGACATCACCTCC
CACAACGAGGACTACACCATCGTGGAACAGTACGAACGCGCCGAGGGCCGCCACTCCACCGGCGGCATGG
ACGAGCTGTACAAGTCCGGAGAGGGCAGAGGAAGTCTTCTAACATGCGGTGACGTGGAGGAGAATCCCGG
CCCTGGGGATCCACCGGTCGCCACCATGGTGAGCAAGGGCGAGGAGCTGTTCACCGGGGTGGTGCCCATC
CTGGTCGAGCTGGACGGCGACGTAAACGGCCACAAGTTCAGCGTGTCCGGCGAGGGCGAGGGCGATGCCA
CCTACGGCAAGCTGACCCTGAAGTTCATCTGCACCACCGGCAAGCTGCCCGTGCCCTGGCCCACCCTCGT
GACCACCCTGTCCTGGGGCGTGCAGTGCTTCGCCCGCTACCCCGACCACATGAAGCAGCACGACTTCTTC
AAGTCCGCCATGCCCGAAGGCTACGTCCAGGAGCGCACCATCTTCTTCAAGGACGACGGCAACTACAAGA
CCCGCGCCGAGGTGAAGTTCGAGGGCGACACCCTGGTGAACCGCATCGAGCTGAAGGGCATCGACTTCAA
GGAGGACGGCAACATCCTGGGGCACAAGCTGGAGTACAACTACTTTAGCGACAACGTCTATATCACCGCC
GACAAGCAGAAGAACGGCATCAAGGCCAACTTCAAGATCCGCCACAACATCGAGGACGGCGGCGTGCAGC
TCGCCGACCACTACCAGCAGAACACCCCCATCGGCGACGGCCCCGTGCTGCTGCCCGACAACCACTACCT
GAGCACCCAGTCCAAGCTGAGCAAAGACCCCAACGAGAAGCGCGATCACATGGTCCTGCTGGAGTTCGTG
ACCGCCGCCGGGATCACTCTCGGCATGGACGAGCTGTACAAGTAAAGCGGCCGCACCCAGCTTTCTTGTA
CAAAGTGGTGTAGTTAATTCATGATGGCCGCTGCAGGTCGACCTCGAGGGGGGGCCCGGTACCCAATTCG
CCCTATAGTGAGTCGTATTACGCGCGGATCCAGCTTTGGACTTCTTCGCCAGAGGTTTGGTCAAGTCTCC
AATCAAGGTTGTCGGCTTGTCTACCTTGCCAGAAATTTACGAAAAGATGGAAAAGGGTCAAATCGTTGGT
AGATACGTTGTTGACACTTCTAAATAAGCGAATTTCTTATGATTTATGATTTTTATTATTAAATAAGTTA
TAAAAAAAATAAGTGTATACAAATTTTAAAGTGACTCTTAGGTTTTAAAACGANAATTCTTATTCTTGAG
TAACTCTTTCCTGTAGGTCAGGTTGCTTTCTCAGGTATAGCATGAGGTCGCTCTTATTGACCACACCTCT
ACCGGCATGCCAATTCACTGGCCGTCGTTTTACAACGTCGTGACTGGGAAAACCCTGGCGTTACCCAACT
TAATCGCCTTGCAGCACATCCCCCTTTCGCCAGCTGGCGTAATAGCGAAGAGGCCCGCACCGATCGCCCT
TCCCAACAGTTGCGCAGCCTGAATGGCGAATGGCGCCTGATGCGGTATTTTCTCCTTACGCATCTGTGCG
GTATTTCACACCGCATAATCGGATCGTACTTGTTACCCATCATTGAATTTTGAACATCCGAACCTGGGAG
TTTTCCCTGAAACAGATAGTATATTTGAACCTGTATAATAATATATAGTCTAGCGCTTTACGGAAGACAA
TGTATGTATTTCGGTTCCTGGAGAAACTATTGCATCTATTGCATAGGTAATCTTGCACGTCGCATCCCCG
GTTCATTTTCTGCGTTTCCATCTTGCACTTCAATAGCATATCTTTGTTAACGAAGCATCTGTGCTTCATT
TTGTAGAACAAAAATGCAACGCGAGAGCGCTAATTTTTCAAACAAAGAATCTGAGCTGCATTTTTACAGA
ACAGAAATGCAACGCGAAAGCGCTATTTTACCAACGAAGAATCTGTGCTTCATTTTTGTAAAACAAAAAT
GCAACGCGAGAGCGCTAATTTTTCAAACAAAGAATCTGAGCTGCATTTTTACAGAACAGAAATGCAACGC
GAGAGCGCTATTTTACCAACAAAGAATCTATACTTCTTTTTTGTTCTACAAAAATGCATCCCGAGAGCGC
TATTTTTCTAACAAAGCATCTTAGATTACTTTTTTTCTCCTTTGTGCGCTCTATAATGCAGTCTCTTGAT
AACTTTTTGCACTGTAGGTCCGTTAAGGTTAGAAGAAGGCTACTTTGGTGTCTATTTTCTCTTCCATAAA
AAAAGCCTGACTCCACTTCCCGCGTTTACTGATTACTAGCGAAGCTGCGGGTGCATTTTTTCAAGATAAA
GGCATCCCCGATTATATTCTATACCGATGTGGATTGCGCATACTTTGTGAACAGAAAGTGATAGCGTTGA
TGATTCTTCATTGGTCAGAAAATTATGAACGGTTTCTTCTATTTTGTCTCTATATACTACGTATAGGAAA
TGTTTACATTTTCGTATTGTTTTCGATTCACTCTATGAATAGTTCTTACTACAATTTTTTTGTCTAAAGA
GTAATACTAGAGATAAACATAAAAAATGTAGAGGTCGAGTTTAGATGCAAGTTCAAGGAGCGAAAGGTGG
ATGGGTAGGTTATATAGGGATATAGCACAGAGATATATAGCAAAGAGATACTTTTGAGCAATGTTTGTGG
AAGCGGTATTCGCAATATTTTAGTAGCTCGTTACAGTCCGGTGCGTTTTTGGTTTTTTGAAAGTGCGTCT
TCAGAGCGCTTTTGGTTTTCAAAAGCGCTCTGAAGTTCCTATACTTTCTAGCTAGAGAATAGGAACTTCG
GAATAGGAACTTCAAAGCGTTTCCGAAAACGAGCGCTTCCGAAAATGCAACGCGAGCTGCGCACATACAG
CTCACTGTTCACGTCGCACCTATATCTGCGTGTTGCCTGTATATATATATACATGAGAAGAACGGCATAG
TGCGTGTTTATGCTTAAATGCGTACTTATATGCGTCTATTTATGTAGGATGAAAGGTAGTCTAGTACCTC
CTGTGATATTATCCCATTCCATGCGGGGTATCGTATGCTTCCTTCAGCACTACCCTTTAGCTGTTCTATA
TGCTGCCACTCCTCAATTGGATTAGTCTCATCCTTCAATGCTATCATTTCCTTTGATATTGGATCGATCC
GATGATAAGCTGTCAAACATGAGAATTGGGTAATAACTGATATAATTAAATTGAAGCTCTAATTTGTGAG
TTTAGTATACATGCATTTACTTATAATACAGTTTTTTAGTTTTGCTGGCCGCATCTTCTCAAATATGCTT
CCCAGCCTGCTTTTCTGTAACGTTCACCCTCTACCTTAGCATCCCTTCCCTTTGCAAATAGTCCTCTTCC
AACAATAATAATGTCAGATCCTGTAGAGACCACATCATCCACGGTTCTATACTGTTGACCCAATGCGTCT
CCCTTGTCATCTAAACCCACACCGGGTGTCATAATCAACCAATCGTAACCTTCATCTCTTCCACCCATGT
CTCTTTGAGCAATAAAGCCGATAACAAAATCTTTGTCGCTCTTCGCAATGTCAACAGTACCCTTAGTATA
TTCTCCAGTAGATAGGGAGCCCTTGCATGACAATTCTGCTAACATCAAAAGGCCTCTAGGTTCCTTTGTT
ACTTCTTCTGCCGCCTGCTTCAAACCGCTAACAATACCTGGGCCCACCACACCGTGTGCATTCGTAATGT
CTGCCCATTCTGCTATTCTGTATACACCCGCAGAGTACTGCAATTTGACTGTATTACCAATGTCAGCAAA
TTTTCTGTCTTCGAAGAGTAAAAAATTGTACTTGGCGGATAATGCCTTTAGCGGCTTAACTGTGCCCTCC
ATGGAAAAATCAGTCAAGATATCCACATGTGTTTTTAGTAAACAAATTTTGGGACCTAATGCTTCAACTA
ACTCCAGTAATTCCTTGGTGGTACGAACATCCAATGAAGCACACAAGTTTGTTTGCTTTTCGTGCATGAT
ATTAAATAGCTTGGCAGCAACAGGACTAGGATGAGTAGCAGCACGTTCCTTATATGTAGCTTTCGACATG
ATTTATCTTCGTTTCCTGCATGTTTTTGTTCTGTGCAGTTGGGTTAAGAATACTGGGCAATTTCATGTTT
CTTCAACACTACATATGCGTATATATACCAATCTAAGTCTGTGCTCCTTCCTTCGTTCTTCCTTCTGTTC
GGAGATTACCGAATCAAAAAAATTTCAAGGAAACCGAAATCAAAAAAAAGAATAAAAAAAAAATGATGAA
TTGAAAAGCTAATTCTTGAAGACGAAAGGGCCTCGTGATACGCCTATTTTTATAGGTTAATGTCATGATA
ATAATGGTTTCTTAGACGTCAGGTGGCACTTTTCGGGGAAATGTGCGCGGAACCCCTATTTGTTTATTTT
TCTAAATACATTCAAATATGTATCCGCTCATGAGACAATAACCCTGATAAATGCTTCAATAATATTGAAA
AAGGAAGAGTATGAGTATTCAACATTTCCGTGTCGCCCTTATTCCCTTTTTTGCGGCATTTTGCCTTCCT
GTTTTTGCTCACCCAGAAACGCTGGTGAAAGTAAAAGATGCTGAAGATCAGTTGGGTGCACGAGTGGGTT
ACATCGAACTGGATCTCAACAGCGGTAAGATCCTTGAGAGTTTTCGCCCCGAAGAACGTTTTCCAATGAT
GAGCACTTTTAAAGTTCTGCTATGTGGCGCGGTATTATCCCGTATTGACGCCGGGCAAGAGCAACTCGGT
CGCCGCATACACTATTCTCAGAATGACTTGGTTGAGTACTCACCAGTCACAGAAAAGCATCTTACGGATG
GCATGACAGTAAGAGAATTATGCAGTGCTGCCATAACCATGAGTGATAACACTGCGGCCAACTTACTTCT
GACAACGATCGGAGGACCGAAGGAGCTAACCGCTTTTTTGCACAACATGGGGGATCATGTAACTCGCCTT
GATCGTTGGGAACCGGAGCTGAATGAAGCCATACCAAACGACGAGCGTGACACCACGATGCCTGTAGCAA
TGGCAACAACGTTGCGCAAACTATTAACTGGCGAACTACTTACTCTAGCTTCCCGGCAACAATTAATAGA
CTGGATGGAGGCGGATAAAGTTGCAGGACCACTTCTGCGCTCGGCCCTTCCGGCTGGCTGGTTTATTGCT
GATAAATCTGGAGCCGGTGAGCGTGGGTCTCGCGGTATCATTGCAGCACTGGGGCCAGATGGTAAGCCCT
CCCGTATCGTAGTTATCTACACGACGGGGAGTCAGGCAACTATGGATGAACGAAATAGACAGATCGCTGA
GATAGGTGCCTCACTGATTAAGCATTGGTAACTGTCAGACCAAGTTTACTCATATATACTTTAGATTGAT
TTAAAACTTCATTTTTAATTTAAAAGGATCTAGGTGAAGATCCTTTTTGATAATCTCATGACCAAAATCC
CTTAACGTGAGTTTTCGTTCCACTGAGCGTCAGACCCCGTAGAAAAGATCAAAGGATCTTCTTGAGATCC
TTTTTTTCTGCGCGTAATCTGCTGCTTGCAAACAAAAAAACCACCGCTACCAGCGGTGGTTTGTTTGCCG
GATCAAGAGCTACCAACTCTTTTTCCGAAGGTAACTGGCTTCAGCAGAGCGCAGATACCAAATACTGTTC
TTCTAGTGTAGCCGTAGTTAGGCCACCACTTCAAGAACTCTGTAGCACCGCCTACATACCTCGCTCTGCT
AATCCTGTTACCAGTGGCTGCTGCCAGTGGCGATAAGTCGTGTCTTACCGGGTTGGACTCAAGACGATAG
TTACCGGATAAGGCGCAGCGGTCGGGCTGAACGGGGGGTTCGTGCACACAGCCCAGCTTGGAGCGAACGA
CCTACACCGAACTGAGATACCTACAGCGTGAGCTATGAGAAAGCGCCACGCTTCCCGAAGGGAGAAAGGC
GGACAGGTATCCGGTAAGCGGCAGGGTCGGAACAGGAGAGCGCACGAGGGAGCTTCCAGGGGGAAACGCC
TGGTATCTTTATAGTCCTGTCGGGTTTCGCCACCTCTGACTTGAGCGTCGATTTTTGTGATGCTCGTCAG
GGGGGCGGAGCCTATGGAAAAACGCCAGCAACGCGGCCTTTTTACGGTTCCTGGCCTTTTGCTGGCCTTT
TGCTCACATGTTCTTTCCTGCGTTATCCCCTGATTCTGTGGATAACCGTATTACCGCCTTTGAGTGAGCT
GATACCGCTCGCCGCAGCCGAACGACCGAGCGCAGCGAGTCAGTGAGCGAGGAAGCGGAAGAGCGCCCAA
TACGCAAACCGCCTCTCCCCGCGCGTTGGCCGATTCATTAATGCAGCTGGCACGACAGGTTTCCCGACTG
GAAAGCGGGCAGTGAGCGCAACGCAATTAATGTGAGTTAGCTCACTCATTAGGCACCCCAGGCTTTACAC
TTTATGCTTCCGGCTCGTATGTTGTGTGGAATTGTGAGCGGATAACAATTTCACACAGGAAACAGCTATG
ACCATGATTACGCCAAGCTTACCGCATCAGGAAATTGTAAGCGTTAATATTTTGTTAAAATTCGCGTTAA
ATTTTTGTTAAATCAGCTCATTTTTTAACCAATAGGCCGAAATCGGCAAAATCCCTTATAAATCAAAAGA
ATAGACCGAGATAGGGT
[37 nt withheld, positions 8138-8174]
AAAGAACGTGGACTCCAACGTCAAAGG
[49 nt withheld, positions 8202-8250]
T
[91 nt withheld, positions 8252-8342]
G
[124 nt withheld, positions 8344-8467]
CCATTCGC
