Features (pLannotate 1.2.2; 26 found; start..end, strand, type, name):
      3..257     -  CDS            BRP1 (fragment): BRP1_YEAST - Protein predicted: Swiss-Prot protein existence level 4. From Saccharomyces cerevisiae (strain ATCC 204508 / S288c) (Baker's yeast).
    359..375     -  promoter       ARG4 promoter (fragment): S. cerevisiae ARG4
    480..563     +  CDS            YG007_YEAST: Protein predicted: Swiss-Prot protein existence level 4. From Saccharomyces cerevisiae (strain ATCC 204508 / S288c) (Baker's yeast).
    800..824     +  protein_bind   attB1: mutant version of attB; recombination site for the Gateway® BP reaction BP Clonase™
    847..1554    +  CDS            mCherry: mCherry is a basic (constitutively fluorescent) red fluorescent protein published in 2004, derived from Discosoma sp.. It is reported to be a very rapidly-maturing monomer with low acid sensitivity.
   1636..2355    +  CDS            mTurquoise2: enhanced monomeric variant of CFP (Goedhart et al., 2012) mammalian codon-optimized
   2365..2389    -  protein_bind   attB2: mutant version of attB; recombination site for the Gateway® BP reaction BP Clonase™
   2417..2443    +  misc_feature   MCS (fragment): pBluescript multiple cloning site
   2452..2470    -  promoter       T7 promoter: promoter for bacteriophage T7 RNA polymerase
   2471..2614    +  CDS            ADH1 (fragment): ADH1_YEAST - Also known as ADC1. Experimental evidence at protein level: Swiss-Prot protein existence level 1. This isozyme preferentially catalyzes the conversion of primary unbranched alcohols to their corresponding aldehydes. Also shows activity toward secondary alcohols. From Saccharomyces cerevisiae (strain ATCC 204508 / S288c) (Baker's yeast).
   2618..2805    +  terminator     ADH1 terminator: S. cerevisiae ADH1; transcription terminator for the S. cerevisiae alcohol dehydrogenase 1 (ADH1) gene
   2813..2970    +  CDS            lacZα (fragment): LacZα fragment of β-galactosidase; lacZ fragment
   2976..3027    -  misc_feature   bom (fragment): basis of mobility region from pBR322
   3032..3115    +  CDS            RAF1 (fragment): RAF_YEAST - Experimental evidence at transcript level: Swiss-Prot protein existence level 2. Antagonizes transcriptional repression of recombinase FLP by REP1-REP2. May play a role in plasmid partitioning. From Saccharomyces cerevisiae (strain ATCC 204508 / S288c) (Baker's yeast).
   3269..4615    -  rep_origin     2μ ori: yeast 2μ plasmid origin of replication
   4620..4636    -  promoter       tet promoter (fragment): E. coli promoter for tetracycline efflux protein gene
   4726..5529    -  CDS            URA3: orotidine-5'-phosphate decarboxylase, required for uracil biosynthesis; S. cerevisiae URA3; yeast auxotrophic marker, counterselectable with 5-fluoroorotic acid (5-FOA)
   5530..5745    -  promoter       URA3 promoter: S. cerevisiae URA3
   5856..5960    +  promoter       AmpR promoter: bla
   5961..6821    +  CDS            AmpR: β-lactamase; bla; confers resistance to ampicillin, carbenicillin, and related antibiotics
   6992..7580    +  rep_origin     ori: high-copy-number ColE1/pMB1/pBR322/pUC origin of replication
   7763..7855    +  CDS            lacI (fragment): lac repressor; lacI; The lac repressor binds to the lac operator to inhibit transcription in E. coli. This inhibition can be relieved by adding lactose or isopropyl-β-D-thiogalactopyranoside (IPTG).
   7868..7889    +  protein_bind   CAP binding site: CAP binding activates transcription in the presence of cAMP. E. coli catabolite activator protein
   7904..7934    +  promoter       lac promoter: promoter for the E. coli lac operon
   7942..7958    +  protein_bind   lac operator: The lac repressor binds to the lac operator to inhibit transcription in E. coli. This inhibition can be relieved by adding lactose or isopropyl-β-D-thiogalactopyranoside (IPTG). lac repressor encoded by lacI
   8039..8467    -  rep_origin     f1 ori (sequence partly withheld): f1 bacteriophage origin of replication; arrow indicates direction of (+) strand synthesis
>Addgene plasmid #118423 | pDRF1-GW mCherry-T2A-mTurquoise2 | addgene full sequence | sequence record 236367 | Addgene NGS Result
CAAGCTTCCTGAAACGGAGAAACATAAACAGGCATTGCTGGGATCACCCATACATCACTCTGTTTTGCCT
GACCTTTTCCGGTAATTTGAAAACAAACCCGGTCTCGAAGCGGAGATCCGGCGATAATTACCGCAGAAAT
AAACCCATACACGAGACGTAGAACCAGCCGCACATGGCCGGAGAAACTCCTGCGAGAATTTCGTAAACTC
GCGCGCATTGCATCTGTATTTCCTAATGCGGCACTTCCAGGCCTCGATCGAGACCGTTTATCCATTGCTT
TTTTGTTGTCTTTTTCCCTCGTTCACAGAAAGTCTGAAGAAGCTATAGTAGAACTATGAGCTTTTTTTGT
TTCTGTTTTCCTTTTTTTTTTTTTTACCTCTGTGGAAATTGTTACTCTCACACTCTTTAGTTCGTTTGTT
TGTTTTGTTTATTCCAATTATGACCGGTGACGAAACGTGGTCGATGGTGGGTACCGCTTATGCTCCCCTC
CATTAGTTTCGATTATATAAAAAGGCCAAATATTGTATTATTTTCAAATGTCCTATCATTATCGTCTAAC
ATCTAATTTCTCTTAAATTTTTTCTCTTTCTTTCCTATAACACCAATAGTGAAAATCTTTTTTTCTTCTA
TATCTACAAAAACTTTTTTTTTCTATCAACCTCGTTGATAAATTTTTTCTTTAACAATCGTTAATAATTA
ATTAATTGGAAAATAACCATTTTTTCTCTCTTTTATACACACATTCAAAAGAAAGAAAAAAAATATACCC
CAGCCTCGACTAGTGAATTCGCGGCCATCACAAGTTTGTACAAAAAAGCAGGCTGCTAGCGCTACCGGTC
GCCACCATGGTGAGCAAGGGCGAGGAGGATAACATGGCCATCATCAAGGAGTTCATGCGCTTCAAGGTGC
ACATGGAGGGCTCCGTGAACGGCCACGAGTTCGAGATCGAGGGCGAGGGCGAGGGCCGCCCCTACGAGGG
CACCCAGACCGCCAAGCTGAAGGTGACCAAGGGTGGCCCCCTGCCCTTCGCCTGGGACATCCTGTCCCCT
CAGTTCATGTACGGCTCCAAGGCCTACGTGAAGCACCCCGCCGACATCCCCGACTACTTGAAGCTGTCCT
TCCCCGAGGGCTTCAAGTGGGAGCGCGTGATGAACTTCGAGGACGGCGGCGTGGTGACCGTGACCCAGGA
CTCCTCCCTGCAGGACGGCGAGTTCATCTACAAGGTGAAGCTGCGCGGCACCAACTTCCCCTCCGACGGC
CCCGTAATGCAGAAGAAGACCATGGGCTGGGAGGCCTCCTCCGAGCGGATGTACCCCGAGGACGGCGCCC
TGAAGGGCGAGATCAAGCAGAGGCTGAAGCTGAAGGACGGCGGCCACTACGACGCTGAGGTCAAGACCAC
CTACAAGGCCAAGAAGCCCGTGCAGCTGCCCGGCGCCTACAACGTCAACATCAAGTTGGACATCACCTCC
CACAACGAGGACTACACCATCGTGGAACAGTACGAACGCGCCGAGGGCCGCCACTCCACCGGCGGCATGG
ACGAGCTGTACAAGTCCGGAGAGGGCAGAGGAAGTCTTCTAACATGCGGTGACGTGGAGGAGAATCCCGG
CCCTGGGGATCCACCGGTCGCCACCATGGTGAGCAAGGGCGAGGAGCTGTTCACCGGGGTGGTGCCCATC
CTGGTCGAGCTGGACGGCGACGTAAACGGCCACAAGTTCAGCGTGTCCGGCGAGGGCGAGGGCGATGCCA
CCTACGGCAAGCTGACCCTGAAGTTCATCTGCACCACCGGCAAGCTGCCCGTGCCCTGGCCCACCCTCGT
GACCACCCTGTCCTGGGGCGTGCAGTGCTTCGCCCGCTACCCCGACCACATGAAGCAGCACGACTTCTTC
AAGTCCGCCATGCCCGAAGGCTACGTCCAGGAGCGCACCATCTTCTTCAAGGACGACGGCAACTACAAGA
CCCGCGCCGAGGTGAAGTTCGAGGGCGACACCCTGGTGAACCGCATCGAGCTGAAGGGCATCGACTTCAA
GGAGGACGGCAACATCCTGGGGCACAAGCTGGAGTACAACTACTTTAGCGACAACGTCTATATCACCGCC
GACAAGCAGAAGAACGGCATCAAGGCCAACTTCAAGATCCGCCACAACATCGAGGACGGCGGCGTGCAGC
TCGCCGACCACTACCAGCAGAACACCCCCATCGGCGACGGCCCCGTGCTGCTGCCCGACAACCACTACCT
GAGCACCCAGTCCAAGCTGAGCAAAGACCCCAACGAGAAGCGCGATCACATGGTCCTGCTGGAGTTCGTG
ACCGCCGCCGGGATCACTCTCGGCATGGACGAGCTGTACAAGTAAAGCGGCCGCACCCAGCTTTCTTGTA
CAAAGTGGTGTAGTTAATTCATGATGGCCGCTGCAGGTCGACCTCGAGGGGGGGCCCGGTACCCAATTCG
CCCTATAGTGAGTCGTATTACGCGCGGATCCAGCTTTGGACTTCTTCGCCAGAGGTTTGGTCAAGTCTCC
AATCAAGGTTGTCGGCTTGTCTACCTTGCCAGAAATTTACGAAAAGATGGAAAAGGGTCAAATCGTTGGT
AGATACGTTGTTGACACTTCTAAATAAGCGAATTTCTTATGATTTATGATTTTTATTATTAAATAAGTTA
TAAAAAAAATAAGTGTATACAAATTTTAAAGTGACTCTTAGGTTTTAAAACGAAAATTCTTATTCTTGAG
TAACTCTTTCCTGTAGGTCAGGTTGCTTTCTCAGGTATAGCATGAGGTCGCTCTTATTGACCACACCTCT
ACCGGCATGCCAATTCACTGGCCGTCGTTTTACAACGTCGTGACTGGGAAAACCCTGGCGTTACCCAACT
TAATCGCCTTGCAGCACATCCCCCTTTCGCCAGCTGGCGTAATAGCGAAGAGGCCCGCACCGATCGCCCT
TCCCAACAGTTGCGCAGCCTGAATGGCGAATGGCGCCTGATGCGGTATTTTCTCCTTACGCATCTGTGCG
GTATTTCACACCGCATAATCGGATCGTACTTGTTACCCATCATTGAATTTTGAACATCCGAACCTGGGAG
TTTTCCCTGAAACAGATAGTATATTTGAACCTGTATAATAATATATAGTCTAGCGCTTTACGGAAGACAA
TGTATGTATTTCGGTTCCTGGAGAAACTATTGCATCTATTGCATAGGTAATCTTGCACGTCGCATCCCCG
GTTCATTTTCTGCGTTTCCATCTTGCACTTCAATAGCATATCTTTGTTAACGAAGCATCTGTGCTTCATT
TTGTAGAACAAAAATGCAACGCGAGAGCGCTAATTTTTCAAACAAAGAATCTGAGCTGCATTTTTACAGA
ACAGAAATGCAACGCGAAAGCGCTATTTTACCAACGAAGAATCTGTGCTTCATTTTTGTAAAACAAAAAT
GCAACGCGAGAGCGCTAATTTTTCAAACAAAGAATCTGAGCTGCATTTTTACAGAACAGAAATGCAACGC
GAGAGCGCTATTTTACCAACAAAGAATCTATACTTCTTTTTTGTTCTACAAAAATGCATCCCGAGAGCGC
TATTTTTCTAACAAAGCATCTTAGATTACTTTTTTTCTCCTTTGTGCGCTCTATAATGCAGTCTCTTGAT
AACTTTTTGCACTGTAGGTCCGTTAAGGTTAGAAGAAGGCTACTTTGGTGTCTATTTTCTCTTCCATAAA
AAAAGCCTGACTCCACTTCCCGCGTTTACTGATTACTAGCGAAGCTGCGGGTGCATTTTTTCAAGATAAA
GGCATCCCCGATTATATTCTATACCGATGTGGATTGCGCATACTTTGTGAACAGAAAGTGATAGCGTTGA
TGATTCTTCATTGGTCAGAAAATTATGAACGGTTTCTTCTATTTTGTCTCTATATACTACGTATAGGAAA
TGTTTACATTTTCGTATTGTTTTCGATTCACTCTATGAATAGTTCTTACTACAATTTTTTTGTCTAAAGA
GTAATACTAGAGATAAACATAAAAAATGTAGAGGTCGAGTTTAGATGCAAGTTCAAGGAGCGAAAGGTGG
ATGGGTAGGTTATATAGGGATATAGCACAGAGATATATAGCAAAGAGATACTTTTGAGCAATGTTTGTGG
AAGCGGTATTCGCAATATTTTAGTAGCTCGTTACAGTCCGGTGCGTTTTTGGTTTTTTGAAAGTGCGTCT
TCAGAGCGCTTTTGGTTTTCAAAAGCGCTCTGAAGTTCCTATACTTTCTAGCTAGAGAATAGGAACTTCG
GAATAGGAACTTCAAAGCGTTTCCGAAAACGAGCGCTTCCGAAAATGCAACGCGAGCTGCGCACATACAG
CTCACTGTTCACGTCGCACCTATATCTGCGTGTTGCCTGTATATATATATACATGAGAAGAACGGCATAG
TGCGTGTTTATGCTTAAATGCGTACTTATATGCGTCTATTTATGTAGGATGAAAGGTAGTCTAGTACCTC
CTGTGATATTATCCCATTCCATGCGGGGTATCGTATGCTTCCTTCAGCACTACCCTTTAGCTGTTCTATA
TGCTGCCACTCCTCAATTGGATTAGTCTCATCCTTCAATGCTATCATTTCCTTTGATATTGGATCGATCC
GATGATAAGCTGTCAAACATGAGAATTGGGTAATAACTGATATAATTAAATTGAAGCTCTAATTTGTGAG
TTTAGTATACATGCATTTACTTATAATACAGTTTTTTAGTTTTGCTGGCCGCATCTTCTCAAATATGCTT
CCCAGCCTGCTTTTCTGTAACGTTCACCCTCTACCTTAGCATCCCTTCCCTTTGCAAATAGTCCTCTTCC
AACAATAATAATGTCAGATCCTGTAGAGACCACATCATCCACGGTTCTATACTGTTGACCCAATGCGTCT
CCCTTGTCATCTAAACCCACACCGGGTGTCATAATCAACCAATCGTAACCTTCATCTCTTCCACCCATGT
CTCTTTGAGCAATAAAGCCGATAACAAAATCTTTGTCGCTCTTCGCAATGTCAACAGTACCCTTAGTATA
TTCTCCAGTAGATAGGGAGCCCTTGCATGACAATTCTGCTAACATCAAAAGGCCTCTAGGTTCCTTTGTT
ACTTCTTCTGCCGCCTGCTTCAAACCGCTAACAATACCTGGGCCCACCACACCGTGTGCATTCGTAATGT
CTGCCCATTCTGCTATTCTGTATACACCCGCAGAGTACTGCAATTTGACTGTATTACCAATGTCAGCAAA
TTTTCTGTCTTCGAAGAGTAAAAAATTGTACTTGGCGGATAATGCCTTTAGCGGCTTAACTGTGCCCTCC
ATGGAAAAATCAGTCAAGATATCCACATGTGTTTTTAGTAAACAAATTTTGGGACCTAATGCTTCAACTA
ACTCCAGTAATTCCTTGGTGGTACGAACATCCAATGAAGCACACAAGTTTGTTTGCTTTTCGTGCATGAT
ATTAAATAGCTTGGCAGCAACAGGACTAGGATGAGTAGCAGCACGTTCCTTATATGTAGCTTTCGACATG
ATTTATCTTCGTTTCCTGCATGTTTTTGTTCTGTGCAGTTGGGTTAAGAATACTGGGCAATTTCATGTTT
CTTCAACACTACATATGCGTATATATACCAATCTAAGTCTGTGCTCCTTCCTTCGTTCTTCCTTCTGTTC
GGAGATTACCGAATCAAAAAAATTTCAAGGAAACCGAAATCAAAAAAAAGAATAAAAAAAAAATGATGAA
TTGAAAAGCTAATTCTTGAAGACGAAAGGGCCTCGTGATACGCCTATTTTTATAGGTTAATGTCATGATA
ATAATGGTTTCTTAGACGTCAGGTGGCACTTTTCGGGGAAATGTGCGCGGAACCCCTATTTGTTTATTTT
TCTAAATACATTCAAATATGTATCCGCTCATGAGACAATAACCCTGATAAATGCTTCAATAATATTGAAA
AAGGAAGAGTATGAGTATTCAACATTTCCGTGTCGCCCTTATTCCCTTTTTTGCGGCATTTTGCCTTCCT
GTTTTTGCTCACCCAGAAACGCTGGTGAAAGTAAAAGATGCTGAAGATCAGTTGGGTGCACGAGTGGGTT
ACATCGAACTGGATCTCAACAGCGGTAAGATCCTTGAGAGTTTTCGCCCCGAAGAACGTTTTCCAATGAT
GAGCACTTTTAAAGTTCTGCTATGTGGCGCGGTATTATCCCGTATTGACGCCGGGCAAGAGCAACTCGGT
CGCCGCATACACTATTCTCAGAATGACTTGGTTGAGTACTCACCAGTCACAGAAAAGCATCTTACGGATG
GCATGACAGTAAGAGAATTATGCAGTGCTGCCATAACCATGAGTGATAACACTGCGGCCAACTTACTTCT
GACAACGATCGGAGGACCGAAGGAGCTAACCGCTTTTTTGCACAACATGGGGGATCATGTAACTCGCCTT
GATCGTTGGGAACCGGAGCTGAATGAAGCCATACCAAACGACGAGCGTGACACCACGATGCCTGTAGCAA
TGGCAACAACGTTGCGCAAACTATTAACTGGCGAACTACTTACTCTAGCTTCCCGGCAACAATTAATAGA
CTGGATGGAGGCGGATAAAGTTGCAGGACCACTTCTGCGCTCGGCCCTTCCGGCTGGCTGGTTTATTGCT
GATAAATCTGGAGCCGGTGAGCGTGGGTCTCGCGGTATCATTGCAGCACTGGGGCCAGATGGTAAGCCCT
CCCGTATCGTAGTTATCTACACGACGGGGAGTCAGGCAACTATGGATGAACGAAATAGACAGATCGCTGA
GATAGGTGCCTCACTGATTAAGCATTGGTAACTGTCAGACCAAGTTTACTCATATATACTTTAGATTGAT
TTAAAACTTCATTTTTAATTTAAAAGGATCTAGGTGAAGATCCTTTTTGATAATCTCATGACCAAAATCC
CTTAACGTGAGTTTTCGTTCCACTGAGCGTCAGACCCCGTAGAAAAGATCAAAGGATCTTCTTGAGATCC
TTTTTTTCTGCGCGTAATCTGCTGCTTGCAAACAAAAAAACCACCGCTACCAGCGGTGGTTTGTTTGCCG
GATCAAGAGCTACCAACTCTTTTTCCGAAGGTAACTGGCTTCAGCAGAGCGCAGATACCAAATACTGTTC
TTCTAGTGTAGCCGTAGTTAGGCCACCACTTCAAGAACTCTGTAGCACCGCCTACATACCTCGCTCTGCT
AATCCTGTTACCAGTGGCTGCTGCCAGTGGCGATAAGTCGTGTCTTACCGGGTTGGACTCAAGACGATAG
TTACCGGATAAGGCGCAGCGGTCGGGCTGAACGGGGGGTTCGTGCACACAGCCCAGCTTGGAGCGAACGA
CCTACACCGAACTGAGATACCTACAGCGTGAGCTATGAGAAAGCGCCACGCTTCCCGAAGGGAGAAAGGC
GGACAGGTATCCGGTAAGCGGCAGGGTCGGAACAGGAGAGCGCACGAGGGAGCTTCCAGGGGGAAACGCC
TGGTATCTTTATAGTCCTGTCGGGTTTCGCCACCTCTGACTTGAGCGTCGATTTTTGTGATGCTCGTCAG
GGGGGCGGAGCCTATGGAAAAACGCCAGCAACGCGGCCTTTTTACGGTTCCTGGCCTTTTGCTGGCCTTT
TGCTCACATGTTCTTTCCTGCGTTATCCCCTGATTCTGTGGATAACCGTATTACCGCCTTTGAGTGAGCT
GATACCGCTCGCCGCAGCCGAACGACCGAGCGCAGCGAGTCAGTGAGCGAGGAAGCGGAAGAGCGCCCAA
TACGCAAACCGCCTCTCCCCGCGCGTTGGCCGATTCATTAATGCAGCTGGCACGACAGGTTTCCCGACTG
GAAAGCGGGCAGTGAGCGCAACGCAATTAATGTGAGTTAGCTCACTCATTAGGCACCCCAGGCTTTACAC
TTTATGCTTCCGGCTCGTATGTTGTGTGGAATTGTGAGCGGATAACAATTTCACACAGGAAACAGCTATG
ACCATGATTACGCCAAGCTTACCGCATCAGGAAATTGTAAGCGTTAATATTTTGTTAAAATTCGCGTTAA
ATTTTTGTTAAATCAGCTCATTTTTTAACCAATAGGCCGAAATCGGCAAAATCCCTTATAAATCAAAAGA
ATAGACCGAGATAGGGT
[37 nt withheld, positions 8138-8174]
AAAGAACGTGGACTCCAACGTCAAAGG
[49 nt withheld, positions 8202-8250]
T
[91 nt withheld, positions 8252-8342]
G
[124 nt withheld, positions 8344-8467]
CCATTCGC
